>Addgene plasmid #179690 | pBM13h-sd4U | addgene full sequence | sequence record 355095 | Addgene NGS Result
TTCTGTTCATGGGGGTAATGATACCGATGAAACGAGAGAGGATGCTCACGATACGGGTTACTGATGATGA
ACAAGAGGACATCCGGTCAAATAAAACGAAAGGCTCAGTCGAAAGACTGGGCCTTTCGTTTTGCTGAGGA
GACTTAGGGACTCTCAAATAAAACGAAAGGCTCAGTCGAAAGACTGGGCCTTTCGTTTTAGACTTAGGGA
CCCTTTATGACAACTTGACGGCTACATCATTCACTTTTTCTTCACAACCGGCACGGAACTCGCTCGGGCT
GGCCCCGGTGCATTTTTTAAATACCCGCGAGAAATAGAGTTGATCGTCAAAACCAACATTGCGACCGACG
GTGGCGATAGGCATCCGGGTGGTGCTCAAAAGCAGCTTCGCCTGGCTGATACGTTGGTCCTCGCGCCAGC
TTAAGACGCTAATCCCTAACTGCTGGCGGAAAAGATGTGACAGACGCGACGGCGACAAGCAAACATGCTG
TGCGACGCTGGCGATATCAAAATTGCTGTCTGCCAGGTGATCGCTGATGTACTGACAAGCCTCGCGTACC
CGATTATCCATCGGTGGATGGAGCGACTCGTTAATCGCTTCCATGCGCCGCAGTAACAATTGCTCAAGCA
GATTTATCGCCAGCAGCTCCGAATAGCGCCCTTCCCCTTGCCCGGCGTTAATGATTTGCCCAAACAGGTC
GCTGAAATGCGGCTGGTGCGCTTCATCCGGGCGAAAGAACCCCGTATTGGCAAATATTGACGGCCAGTTA
AGCCATTCATGCCAGTAGGCGCGCGGACGAAAGTAAACCCACTGGTGATACCATTCGCGAGCCTCCGGAT
GACGACCGTAGTGATGAATCTCTCCTGGCGGGAACAGCAAAATATCACCCGGTCGGCAAACAAATTCTCG
TCCCTGATTTTTCACCACCCCCTGACCGCGAATGGTGAGATTGAGAATATAACCTTTCATTCCCAGCGGT
CGGTCGATAAAAAAATCGAGATAACCGTTGGCCTCAATCGGCGTTAAACCCGCCACCAGATGGGCATTAA
ACGAGTATCCCGGCAGCAGGGGATCATTTTGCGCTTCAGCCATACTTTTCATACTCCCACCATTCAGAGA
AGAAACCAATTGTCCATATTGCATCAGACATTGCCGTCACTGCGTCTTTTACTGGCTCTTCTCGCTAACC
CAACCGGTAACCCCGCTTATTAAAAGCATTCTGTAACAAAGCGGGACCAAAGCCATGACAAAAACGCGTA
ACAAAAGTGTCTATAATCACGGCAGAAAAGTCCACATTGATTATTTGCACGGCGTCACACTTTGCTATGC
CATAGCATTTTTATCCATAAGATTAGCGGATCCTACCTGACGCTTTTTATCGCAACTCTCTACTGTTTCT
CCATACCCGTTTTTTTGGACGCGTACAACTCAAGTCTGACAAAAAAAAGGAAAAATTGACCAACCTGTCT
GACATCATCGAGAAGGAGACAGGCAAGCAGCTGGTCATCCAGGAGAGCATCCTGATGCTGCCCGAAGAAG
TCGAAGAAGTGATCGGAAACAAGCCTGAGAGCGATATCCTGGTCCATACCGCCTACAACGAGAGTACCGA
TGAAAATGTGATGCTGCTGACATCCAACGCCCCAGAGTATAAGCCCTGGGCTCTGGTCATCCAGGATTCC
AACGGAGAGAACAAAATCAAAATGCTGTCTGGTGGTTCTGACATCGCTGATCTGAGAACCCTGGGCTACT
CCCAGCAGCAACAGGAGAAGATCAAGCCTAAGGTGCGGAGCACAGTCGCCCAGCACCACGAGGCCCTGGT
GGGCCACGGCTTCACCCACGCCCACATCGTGGCCCTCAGCCAGCATCCTGCCGCCCTGGGGACCGTGGCC
GTGAAGTACCAGGACATGATCGCGGCTCTGCCAGAAGCCACCCACGAAGCCATCGTGGGCGTGGGCAAGC
AATGGTCCGGCGCCAGAGCCCTGGAGGCCCTGCTGACCGTGGCCGGTGAGCTGAGAGGCCCTCCTCTGCA
GCTGGACACCGGCCAGCTGCTCAAGATCGCTAAGCGGGGCGGAGTAACCGCTGTCGAGGCCGTGCACGCC
TGGCGGAACGCCCTAACCGGAGCCCCTCTAAACCTGACCCCAGAGCAGGTCGTGGCAATCGCAAGCCACG
ATGGCGGCAAGCAGGCCCTGGAAACAGTGCAGGCCCTGCTACCTGTCCTGTGCCAGGCCCACGAACTGAC
CCCCAAGCAGGTGGTAGCCATCGCCAGCCACGATGGCGGAAAACAGGCCCTGAAAACAGTGCAGCGGCTG
CTGCCCGTGCTGTGCCAGGCCCACGGCCTGACCCCTCAACAGGTCGTGGCCATCGCTAGCAACAACGGCG
GCAAGCAGGCCCTGGAGACTGTGCAGAGATTGCTGCCTGTGCTGTGCCAGGCCCACGGCCTGACCCCTGA
GCAGGTGGTGGCTATCGCCTCTAACATCGGCGGCAAGCAGGCCCTGGAGACCGTTCAGGCACTGCTACCT
GTTCTGTGTCAGGCTCACGGACTGACACCTGAGCAGGTGGTGGCAATCGCCAGCCACGACGGCGGCAAGC
AGGCCTTGGAAACAGTGCAGGCCCTGCTGCCAGTGCTGTGCCAGGCCCACGGCCTGACCCCTGAGCAGGT
GGTAGCCATTGCCAGCAACGGCGGAGGCAAACAAGCCCTGGAAACCGTGCAGGCTCTGCTGCCTGTGCTG
TGTCAAGCCCATGGCCTCACACCCGAGCAGGTGGTGGCTATCGCCTCCAATGGAGGCGGCAAACAGGCCC
TCGAGACCGTGCAGAGACTGCTGCCTGTGCTGTGCCAGGCCCACGGCCTGACACCCGAACAAGTTGTGGC
AATCGCCTCTCACGACGGCGGAAAACAGGCCCTGGAAACCGTGCAGGCTCTTCTGCCCGTGCTGTGTCAG
GCCCACGAACTGACCCCCGAGCAGGTGGTGGCTATCGCAAGCAACAACGGCGGCAAGCAGGCCCTGGAAA
CAGTCCAAAGGCTGCTGCCCGTGCTGTGCCAGGCCCACGGCCTGACACCTGAGCAGGTGGTGGCCATCGC
CAGCCATGACGGCGGCAAGCAGGCACTTGAAACCGTTCAGGCTCTGCTGCCCGTCCTGTGCCAGGCCCAC
GGCCTAACCCCTGAACAAGTGGTGGCCATCGCCTCAAACAATGGCGGCAAGCAAGCCCTGAAAACCGTGC
AGGCCCTGCTGCCTGTCCTGTGCCAGGCCCACGGACTGACCCCCGAGCAGGTGGTAGCCATCGCATCTAA
TGGCGGAGGGAAGCAGGCTCTGGAGACGGTGCAAGCACTCCTGCCCGTGCTGTGCCAGGCCCACGGCCTG
ACCCCCCAGCAAGTGGTTGCTATCGCCAGCAACGGCGGCGGTAGACCAGCCCTGGAGAGCATTGTGGCCC
AGCTGAGCAGACCTGATCCTGCCCTGGCCGCCCTGACCAACGACCACCTGGTGGCCCTGGCCTGCCTGGG
CGGAAGACCCGCTTTGAACGCCGTGAAAAAGGGCCTGGGTGGATCCGGCAGCTACGCCCTGGGTCCGTAT
CAGATTAGCGCCCCGCAGCTGCCAGCTTACAATGGTCAGACCGTGGGTACCTTCTACTATGTGAACGACG
CGGGCGGTCTGGAGAGCAAGGTGTTTAGCAGCGGCGGTCCAACCCCGTACCCAAACTATGCCAATGCCGG
TCATGTGGAGGGTCAGAGCGCCCTGTTCATGCGTGATAACGGCATCAGCGAGGGTCTGGTGTTCCACAAC
AACCCGGAAGGCACCTGCGGTTTTTGCGTGAACATGACCGAGACCCTGCTGCCGGAAAACGCGAAAATGA
CCGTGGTGCCGCCGGAAGGTTAATAAACTTAATTAACGGCACTCCTCAGCAAAGGCACTCCTCAGCAAAT
ATAATGACCCTCTTGATAACCCAAGAGGGCATTTTTTAATGCCCATGGCGTTTATTTGCCGACTACCTTG
GTGATCTCGCCTTTCACGTAGTGGACAAATTCTTCCAACTGATCTGCGCGCGAGGCCAAGCGATCTTCTT
CTTGTCCAAGATAAGCCTGTCTAGCTTCAAGTATGACGGGCTGATACTGGGCCGGCAGGCGCTCCATTGC
CCAGTCGGCAGCGACATCCTTCGGCGCGATTTTGCCGGTTACTGCGCTGTACCAAATGCGGGACAACGTA
AGCACTACATTTCGCTCATCGCCAGCCCAGTCGGGCGGCGAGTTCCATAGCGTTAAGGTTTCATTTAGCG
CCTCAAATAGATCCTGTTCAGGAACCGGATCAAAGAGTTCCTCCGCCGCTGGACCTACCAAGGCAACGCT
ATGTTCTCTTGCTTTTGTCAGCAAGATAGCCAGATCAATGTCGATCGTGGCTGGCTCGAAGATACCTGCA
AGAATGTCATTGCGCTGCCATTCTCCAAATTGCAGTTCGCGCTTAGCTGGATAACGCCACGGAATGATGT
CGTCGTGCACAACAATGGTGACTTCTACAGCGCGGAGAATCTCGCTCTCTCCAGGGGAAGCCGAAGTTTC
CAAAAGGTCGTTGATCAAAGCTCGCCGCGTTGTTTCATCAAGCCTTACGGTCACCGTAACCAGCAAATCA
ATATCACTGTGTGGCTTCAGGCCGCCATCCACTGCGGAGCCGTACAAATGTACGGCCAGCAACGTCGGTT
CGAGATGGCGCTCGATGACGCCAACTACCTCTGATAGTTGAGTCGATACTTCGGCGATCACCGCTTCCCT
CATACTCTTCCTTTTTCAATATTATTGAAGCATTTATCAGGGTTATTGTCTCATGAGCGTATACATATTT
GAATGTATTTAGAAAAATAGGCCAAATAGGGTTTGAGATCCTTTTTTTCTGCGCGTAATCTGCTGCTTGC
AAACAAAAAAACCACCGCTACCAGCGGTGGTTTGTTTGCCGGATCAAGAGCTACCACCTCTTTTTCCGAA
GGTAACTGGCTTCAGCAGAGCGCAGATACCAAATACTGTCCTTCTAGTGTAGCCGTAGTTAGGCCACCAC
TTCAAGAACTCTGTAGCACCGCCTACATACCTCGCTCTGCTAATCCTGTTACCAGTGGCTGCTGCCAGTG
GCGATAAGTCGTGTCTTACCGGGTTGGACTCAAGACGATAGTTACCGGATAAGGCGCAGCGGTCGGGCTG
AACGGGGGGTTCGTGCACACAGCCCAGCTTGGAGCGAACGACCTACACCGAACTGAGATACCTACAGCGT
GAGCTATGAGAAAGCGCCACGCTTCCCGAAGGGAGAAAGGCGGACAGGTATCCGGTAAGCGGCAGAGTCG
GAACAGGAGAGCGCACGAGGGAGCTTCCAGGGGGAAACGCCTGGTATCTTTATAGTCCTGTCGGGTTTCG
CCACCTCTGACTTGAGCGTCGATTTTTGTGATGCTCGTCAGGGGGGCGGAGCCTATGGAAAAACGCCAGC
AACGCGGCCTTTTTACGGTTCCTGGCCTTTTGCTGGCCTTTTGCTCACATGTTCTTTCCTGCGTTATCCC
CTGATTCTGTGGATAACCGTATTACCGCCTTTGAGTGAGCTGATACCGCTCGCCGCAGCCGAACGACCGA
GCGCAGCGAGTCAGTGAGCGAGGAAGCGGATGAGCGCCTGATGCGGTATTTTCTCCTTACGCATCTGTGC
GGTATTTCACACCGCATATGGTGCACTCTCAGTACAATCTGCTCTGATGCCGCATAGTTAAGCCAGTATA
CACTCCGCTATCGCTACGTGACTGGGTCATGGCTGCGCCCCGACACCCGCCAACACCCGCTGACGCGCCC
TGACGGGCTTGTCTGCTCCCGGCATCCGCTTACAGACAAGCTGTGACCGTCTCCGGGAGCTGCATGTGTC
AGAGGTTTTCACCGTCATCACCGAAACGCGCGAGGCAGCTGCGGTAAAGCTCATCAGCGTGGTCGTGAAG
CGATTCACAGATGTCTGCCTGTTCATCCGCGTCCAGCTCGTTGAGTTTCTCCAGAAGCGTTAATGTCTGG
CTTCTGATAAAGCGGGCCATGTTAAGGGCGGTTTTTTCCTGTTTGGTCACTGATGCCTCCGTGTAAGGGG
GAT
Features (pLannotate 1.2.2; 14 found; start..end, strand, type, name):
     18..74      +  CDS            mbeC (fragment): MBEC_ECOLX - Experimental evidence at protein level: Swiss-Prot protein existence level 1. Required for efficient mobilization of ColE1 plasmid and is thus essential to promote the specific transfer of the plasmid during conjugation. Probably functions by inducing DNA bending, helping the MbeA relaxase to melt the DNA around the nic site and cleave the phosphodiester bond. Binds specifically double-stranded DNA (dsDNA) containing the ColE1 oriT but does not recognize the inverted repeat (IR). From Escherichia coli.
     88..132     +  terminator     rrnB T1 terminator: transcription terminator T1 from the E. coli rrnB gene
    155..200     +  terminator     rrnB T1 terminator: transcription terminator T1 from the E. coli rrnB gene
    215..1093    -  CDS            araC: L-arabinose regulatory protein; araC
   1239..1404    +  promoter       araBAD promoter: araBAD; promoter of the L-arabinose operon of E. coli; the araC regulatory gene is transcribed in the opposite direction (Guzman et al., 1995)
   1456..1707    +  CDS            UGI: UNGI_BPPB2 - Experimental evidence at protein level: Swiss-Prot protein existence level 1. This protein binds specifically and reversibly to the host uracil-DNA glycosylase, preventing removal of uracil residues from PBS2 DNA by the host uracil-excision repair system. From Bacillus phage PBS2 (Bacteriophage PBS2).
   1729..2232    +  CDS            avrBs3 (fragment): AVRB3_XANEU - Experimental evidence at protein level: Swiss-Prot protein existence level 1. Avirulence protein. Acts as a transcription factor in C.annuum plants. In susceptible plants lacking the Bs3 resistance gene induces expression of a number of genes, including genes homologous to a family of auxin-induced genes, alpha-expansin genes, pectate lyase, anthocyanidin glucoside rhamnosyl transferase and at least one transcription factor, UPA20. Their expression leads to plant hypertrophy in mesophyll cells, probably mainly mediated by UPA20 (PubMed:17962565). In resistant plants induces the h
   3424..3537    +  CDS            avrBs3 (fragment): AVRB3_XANEU - Experimental evidence at protein level: Swiss-Prot protein existence level 1. Avirulence protein. Acts as a transcription factor in C.annuum plants. In susceptible plants lacking the Bs3 resistance gene induces expression of a number of genes, including genes homologous to a family of auxin-induced genes, alpha-expansin genes, pectate lyase, anthocyanidin glucoside rhamnosyl transferase and at least one transcription factor, UPA20. Their expression leads to plant hypertrophy in mesophyll cells, probably mainly mediated by UPA20 (PubMed:17962565). In resistant plants induces the h
   3538..3870    +  CDS            dddA (fragment): DDDA_BURC1 - Experimental evidence at protein level: Swiss-Prot protein existence level 1. Toxic component of a toxin-immunity protein module, which functions as a cellular contact-dependent growth inhibition (CDI) system. CDI modules allow bacteria to communicate with and inhibit the growth of closely related neighboring bacteria in a contact-dependent fashion. Bacteria that have this module inhibit or kill bacteria without it, giving them a growth advantage. Probably specifically inhibited by cognate immunity protein DddI (Probable). The C-terminal 163 residue fragment has double-stranded DN
   3972..4763    -  CDS            SmR: aminoglycoside adenylyltransferase (Murphy, 1985); aadA; confers resistance to spectinomycin and streptomycin
   4764..4849    -  promoter       AmpR promoter (fragment): bla
   4863..5451    +  rep_origin     ori: high-copy-number ColE1/pMB1/pBR322/pUC origin of replication
   5637..5777    -  misc_feature   bom: basis of mobility region from pBR322
   5879..6070    -  CDS            rop: Rop protein, which maintains plasmids at low copy number; rop
