[The description below was written by a language model from this plasmid's Addgene catalogue record and pLannotate feature annotations shown in this document.]
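Description:
pBM13h-sd4U is a 6.1 kb bacterial expression plasmid built on a ColE1-type backbone and carrying one half of a CRISPR-free, TALE-guided DddA-derived cytosine base editor. It replicates from a ColE1/pMB1-family origin and is catalogued as high copy, although the feature table also detects a rop gene, a bom (basis of mobility) region and a small mbeC fragment, which are remnants of the ColE1/pBR322 lineage. Selection is by spectinomycin, through the aadA (SmR) aminoglycoside adenylyltransferase gene, which appears to be driven by a fragment of the AmpR (bla) promoter.

The payload is a synthetic fusion placed under arabinose control. araC is transcribed divergently from the araBAD promoter, so expression is repressed without L-arabinose and induced when it is added. Two rrnB T1 terminator annotations lie beyond the 3′ end of araC and likely insulate the cassette from neighbouring transcription. Downstream of the promoter, the open reading frame begins with the uracil glycosylase inhibitor UGI from phage PBS2, which blocks excision of the uracil produced by deamination. It continues with a TALE DNA-binding array (TALE3), annotated only at its avrBs3-like N- and C-terminal flanks, with the repeat region between them unannotated. It ends with the wild-type N-terminal half of DddA split at G1397. DddA is a double-stranded-DNA cytidine deaminase toxin, and splitting it leaves each half inactive until two TALE-directed halves reassemble at adjacent target sites. This plasmid would therefore be expected to need a partner construct supplying the complementary C-terminal half, which is not described here. The "sd4U" label is not defined in the record; it may designate a ribosome-binding-site variant that sets the translation level. The stated purpose is bacterial expression of the base editor, from work on DddA-derived editors with enhanced activity and expanded targeting scope.
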