Addgene plasmid #179690: pBM13h-sd4U
Purpose: Bacterial expression of base editor
Depositing lab: David Liu. Depositing organization: Broad Institute. Publication: CRISPR-free base editors with enhanced activity and expanded targeting scope in mitochondrial and nuclear DNA. Mok BY, Kotrys AV, Raguram A, Huang TP, Mootha VK, Liu DR. Nat Biotechnol. 2022 Sep;40(9):1378-1387. doi: 10.1038/s41587-022-01256-8. Epub 2022 Apr 4. PubMed 35379961.
Backbone
  Vector backbone: ColE1
  Vector type: Bacterial Expression
Growth in bacteria
  Bacterial resistance: Spectinomycin, 50 μg/mL
  Growth temperature: 37°C
  Growth strain: NEB Stable
  Copy number: High Copy
Gene/Insert
  Gene/Insert name: [sd4U] UGI-TALE3-DddA-G1397-N wildtype
  Species: Synthetic
  Cloning method: Gibson Cloning
Terms and licenses: Academic/Nonprofit Terms; Industry Terms: Not Available to Industry
Depositor comments: araC
How to cite: pBM13h-sd4U was a gift from David Liu (Addgene plasmid # 179690 ; http://n2t.net/addgene:179690 ; RRID:Addgene_179690)
